>Addgene plasmid #144643 | TFORF3167 | addgene full sequence | sequence record 348515 | Addgene NGS Result
GGCTCCGGTGCCCGTCAGTGGGCAGAGCGCACATCGCCCACAGTCCCCGAGAAGTTGGGGGGAGGGGTCG
GCAATTGAACCGGTGCCTAGAGAAGGTGGCGCGGGGTAAACTGGGAAAGTGATGTCGTGTACTGGCTCCG
CCTTTTTCCCGAGGGTGGGGGAGAACCGTATATAAGTGCAGTAGTCGCCGTGAACGTTCTTTTTCGCAAC
GGGTTTGCCGCCAGAACACAGGTAAGTGCCGTGTGTGGTTCCCGCGGGCCTGGCCTCTTTACGGGTTATG
GCCCTTGCGTGCCTTGAATTACTTCCACCTGGCTGCAGTACGTGATTCTTGATCCCGAGCTTCGGGTTGG
AAGTGGGTGGGAGAGTTCGAGGCCTTGCGCTTAAGGAGCCCCTTCGCCTCGTGCTTGAGTTGAGGCCTGG
CCTGGGCGCTGGGGCCGCCGCGTGCGAATCTGGTGGCACCTTCGCGCCTGTCTCGCTGCTTTCGATAAGT
CTCTAGCCATTTAAAATTTTTGATGACCTGCTGCGACGCTTTTTTTCTGGCAAGATAGTCTTGTAAATGC
GGGCCAAGATCTGCACACTGGTATTTCGGTTTTTGGGGCCGCGGGCGGCGACGGGGCCCGTGCGTCCCAG
CGCACATGTTCGGCGAGGCGGGGCCTGCGAGCGCGGCCACCGAGAATCGGACGGGGGTAGTCTCAAGCTG
GCCGGCCTGCTCTGGTGCCTGGCCTCGCGCCGCCGTGTATCGCCCCGCCCTGGGCGGCAAGGCTGGCCCG
GTCGGCACCAGTTGCGTGAGCGGAAAGATGGCCGCTTCCCGGCCCTGCTGCAGGGAGCTCAAAATGGAGG
ACGCGGCGCTCGGGAGAGCGGGCGGGTGAGTCACCCACACAAAGGAAAAGGGCCTTTCCGTCCTCAGCCG
TCGCTTCATGTGACTCCACGGAGTACCGGGCGCCGTCCAGGCACCTCGATTAGTTCTCGAGCTTTTGGAG
TACGTCGTCTTTAGGTTGGGGGGAGGGGTTTTATGCGATGGAGTTTCCCCACACTGAGTGGGTGGAGACT
GAAGTTAGGCCAGCTTGGCACTTGATGTAATTCTCCTTGGAATTTGCCCTTTTTGAGTTTGGATCTTGGT
TCATTCTCAAGCCTCAGACAGTGGTTCAAAGTTTTTTTCTTCCATTTCAGGTGTCGTGAGGCTAGCATCG
ATTGATCAACAAGTTTGTACAAAAAAGTTGGCACCATGACGGATCCTTTCTGCGTTGGAGGCCGTCGGCT
CCCGGGGTCCAGCAAGAGTGGTCCCGGGAAGGATGGCAGCCGAAAGGAGGTCCGACTTCCAATGCTGCAT
GACCCACCGAAGATGGGGATGCCGGTGGTCCGTGGTGGACAGACAGTGCCCGGCCAGGCCCCTCTCTGCT
TTGACCCGGGAAGTCCAGCCAGTGACAAGACAGAAGGGAAGAAAAAGGGGCGGCCAAAAGCCGAGAACCA
GGCCCTCCGAGACATTCCTCTCTCCCTGATGAACGACTGGAAGGATGAGTTCAAGGCACACTCGAGGGTG
AAGTGTCCAAACTCAGGGTGCTGGCTGGAGTTCCCCAGCATCTACGGGCTCAAGTACCATTACCAGCGGT
GCCAAGGGGGTGCCATCTCAGATCGCCTGGCCTTCCCCTGCCCCTTCTGCGAGGCCGCATTCACCTCTAA
GACCCAGCTGGAGAAACACCGGATCTGGAACCACATGGACCGACCCCTGCCTGCCTCCAAGCCTGGGCCC
ATCAGCAGGCCGGTCACCATCAGCCGGCCTGTTGGGGTCAGCAAGCCCATCGGAGTGAGCAAACCTGTCA
CTATTGGCAAACCTGTGGGTGTCAGCAAACCCATTGGCATCAGCAAGCCAGTCTCGGTCGGCAGACCAAT
GCCAGTCACCAAGGCCATCCCGGTCACTAGGCCCGTGCCAGTCACCAAACCTGTCACAGTCAGCAGGCCC
ATGCCCGTCACCAAGGCCATGCCGGTCACCAAACCCATCACAGTCACCAAGTCTGTGCCGGTCACCAAAC
CCGTACCTGTCACCAAACCCATTACGGTCACAAAGCTTGTGACAGTTACGAAACCCGTGCCGGTCACCAA
GCCAGTGACAGTCAGCAGGCCCATTGTGGTCAGCAAGCCGGTGACAGTCAGCAGGCCCATTGCTATCAGC
AGACACACACCGCCCTGCAAAATGGTGCTGCTGACCAGGTCGGAGAACAAAGCACCTCGTGCCACAGGGA
GGAACAGTGGTAAGAAAAGGGCTGCGGACAGCCTGGACACCTGCCCAATTCCACCCAAGCAGGCCAGGCC
AGAGAATGGGGAGTACGGCCCCTCCTCCATGGGCCAGAGCTCGGCCTTCCAGCTGAGTGCAGACACCAGC
AGTGGCTCCTTGTCGCCAGGCAGCAGGCCGTCAGGGGGCATGGAGGCACTGAAGGCTGCAGGCCCTGCGT
CCCCGCCTGAGGAGGACCCGGAGCGCACAAAGCACAGAAGGAAACAGAAAACACCCAAAAAGTTTACAGG
GGAGCAGCCATCCATCTCAGGGACCTTTGGGCTCAAAGGCCTGGTCAAAGCTGAGGACAAGGCCCGAGTT
CACCGCTCCAAGAAGCAGGAGGGGCCAGGCCCTGAGGACGCCCGGAAGAAGGTGCCAGCTGCCCCAATCA
CTGTCAGCAAGGAGGCACCGGCCCCTGTGGCCCACCCAGCTCCAGGTGGCCCTGAAGAGCAGTGGCAGAG
GGCCATCCATGAGCGCGGGGAAGCCGTCTGCCCCACCTGCAACGTGGTCACCCGGAAGACTCTCGTGGGG
CTCAAGAAGCACATGGAGGTGTGTCAGAAGCTTCAGGATGCACTCAAGTGCCAGCACTGCCGGAAGCAGT
TCAAGTCCAAAGCCGGCCTCAACTACCACACTATGGCCGAGCACAGTGCCAAGCCCTCTGACGCCGAGGC
CTCCGAAGGGGGCGAGCAGGAGGAGCGCGAGAGGCTGCGCAAGGTGCTGAAGCAGATGGGACGGCTGCGC
TGCCCCCAGGAGGGTTGCGGGGCTGCCTTCTCCAGCCTCATGGGCTACCAGTACCACCAGCGGCGCTGCG
GGAAGCCGCCCTGCGAGGTGGACAGCCCCTCCTTCCCCTGCACCCACTGTGGCAAGACGTACCGATCCAA
GGCTGGCCACGACTACCACGTGCGCTCGGAGCACACGGCCCCCCCCCCTGAGGAGCCCACAGACAAGTCC
CCTGAGGCTGAGGACCCGCTGGGTGTGGAGCGGACCCCAAGCGGGCGTGTCCGCCGCACGTCGGCCCAGG
TGGCGGTGTTCCACCTGCAGGAGATAGCGGAGGACGAGCTGGCCCGCGACTGGACCAAGCGGCGCATGAA
GGATGACCTTGTGCCCGAGACCGCACGGCTCAACTACACTCGACCAGGGCTCCCCACGCTGAACCCCCAG
CTGCTAGAGGCATGGAAGAATGAAGTGAAGGAGAAAGGCCACGTCAACTGTCCCAACGACTGCTGTGAAG
CCATCTACTCCAGCGTGTCCGGACTCAAGGCTCATCTCGCCAGCTGCAGTAAGGGGGCCCACCTGGCAGG
GAAGTACCGCTGTCTGCTGTGTCCGAAGGAGTTCAGTTCTGAGAGTGGCGTCAAATACCACATCCTGAAG
ACCCACGCAGAGAACTGGTTCCGAACATCAGCAGACCCACCTCCCAAACACAGGAGCCAGGACTCATTGG
TGCCCAAGAAGGAAAAGAAGAAAAATCTGGCAGGTGGAAAGAAGCGGGGCCGAAAGCCCAAGGAGCGGAC
CCCAGAGGAGCCTGTGGCCAAGCTGCCCCCGCGCCGGGACGACTGGCCTCCAGGATGCAGAGACAAGGGG
GCCCGGGGCTCCACCGGCCGGAAGGTGGGAGTCAGCAAGGCGCCTGAAAAGTTGCCAACTTTCTTGTACA
AAGTGGTTGATATCGGTAAGCCTATCCCTAACCCTCTCCTCGGTCTCGATTCTACGTAGTAATGAACTAG
TCCGTAACTTGAAAGTATTTCGATTTCTTGGCTTTATATATCTTGTGGAAAGGACGAATACGGCGTCCGC
CCCGCTACCTTACGCGTTAAGTCGACAATCAACCTCTGGATTACAAAATTTGTGAAAGATTGACTGGTAT
TCTTAACTATGTTGCTCCTTTTACGCTATGTGGATACGCTGCTTTAATGCCTTTGTATCATGCTATTGCT
TCCCGTATGGCTTTCATTTTCTCCTCCTTGTATAAATCCTGGTTGCTGTCTCTTTATGAGGAGTTGTGGC
CCGTTGTCAGGCAACGTGGCGTGGTGTGCACTGTGTTTGCTGACGCAACCCCCACTGGTTGGGGCATTGC
CACCACCTGTCAGCTCCTTTCCGGGACTTTCGCTTTCCCCCTCCCTATTGCCACGGCGGAACTCATCGCC
GCCTGCCTTGCCCGCTGCTGGACAGGGGCTCGGCTGTTGGGCACTGACAATTCCGTGGTGTTGTCGGGGA
AATCATCGTCCTTTCCTTGGCTGCTCGCCTGTGTTGCCACCTGGATTCTGCGCGGGACGTCCTTCTGCTA
CGTCCCTTCGGCCCTCAATCCAGCGGACCTTCCTTCCCGCGGCCTGCTGCCGGCTCTGCGGCCTCTTCCG
CGTCTTCGCCTTCGCCCTCAGACGAGTCGGATCTCCCTTTGGGCCGCCTCCCCGCGTCGACTTTAAGACC
AATGACTTACAAGGCAGCTGTAGATCTTAGCCACTTTTTAAAAGAAAAGGGGGGACTGGAAGGGCTAATT
CACTCCCAACGAAGACAAGATCTGCTTTTTGCTTGTACTGGGTCTCTCTGGTTAGACCAGATCTGAGCCT
GGGAGCTCTCTGGCTAACTAGGGAACCCACTGCTTAAGCCTCAATAAAGCTTGCCTTGAGTGCTTCAAGT
AGTGTGTGCCCGTCTGTTGTGTGACTCTGGTAACTAGAGATCCCTCAGACCCTTTTAGTCAGTGTGGAAA
ATCTCTAGCAGTACGTATAGTAGTTCATGTCATCTTATTATTCAGTATTTATAACTTGCAAAGAAATGAA
TATCAGAGAGTGAGAGGAACTTGTTTATTGCAGCTTATAATGGTTACAAATAAAGCAATAGCATCACAAA
TTTCACAAATAAAGCATTTTTTTCACTGCATTCTAGTTGTGGTTTGTCCAAACTCATCAATGTATCTTAT
CATGTCTGGCTCTAGCTATCCCGCCCCTAACTCCGCCCATCCCGCCCCTAACTCCGCCCAGTTCCGCCCA
TTCTCCGCCCCATGGCTGACTAATTTTTTTTATTTATGCAGAGGCCGAGGCCGCCTCGGCCTCTGAGCTA
TTCCAGAAGTAGTGAGGAGGCTTTTTTGGAGGCCTAGGGACGTACCCAATTCGCCCTATAGTGAGTCGTA
TTACGCGCGCTCACTGGCCGTCGTTTTACAACGTCGTGACTGGGAAAACCCTGGCGTTACCCAACTTAAT
CGCCTTGCAGCACATCCCCCTTTCGCCAGCTGGCGTAATAGCGAAGAGGCCCGCACCGATCGCCCTTCCC
AACAGTTGCGCAGCCTGAATGGCGAATGGG
[124 nt withheld, positions 5561-5684]
C
[91 nt withheld, positions 5686-5776]
A
[49 nt withheld, positions 5778-5826]
CCTTTGACGTTGGAGTCCACGTTCTTT
[37 nt withheld, positions 5854-5890]
ACCCTATCTCGGTCTATTCTTTTGATTTATAAGGGATTTTGCCGATTTCGGCCTATTGGTTAAAAAATGA
GCTGATTTAACAAAAATTTAACGCGAATTTTAACAAAATATTAACGCTTACAATTTAGGTGGCACTTTTC
GGGGAAATGTGCGCGGAACCCCTATTTGTTTATTTTTCTAAATACATTCAAATATGTATCCGCTCATGAG
ACAATAACCCTGATAAATGCTTCAATAATATTGAAAAAGGAAGAGTATGAGTATTCAACATTTCCGTGTC
GCCCTTATTCCCTTTTTTGCGGCATTTTGCCTTCCTGTTTTTGCTCACCCAGAAACGCTGGTGAAAGTAA
AAGATGCTGAAGATCAGTTGGGTGCACGAGTGGGTTACATCGAACTGGATCTCAACAGCGGTAAGATCCT
TGAGAGTTTTCGCCCCGAAGAACGTTTTCCAATGATGAGCACTTTTAAAGTTCTGCTATGTGGCGCGGTA
TTATCCCGTATTGACGCCGGGCAAGAGCAACTCGGTCGCCGCATACACTATTCTCAGAATGACTTGGTTG
AGTACTCACCAGTCACAGAAAAGCATCTTACGGATGGCATGACAGTAAGAGAATTATGCAGTGCTGCCAT
AACCATGAGTGATAACACTGCGGCCAACTTACTTCTGACAACGATCGGAGGACCGAAGGAGCTAACCGCT
TTTTTGCACAACATGGGGGATCATGTAACTCGCCTTGATCGTTGGGAACCGGAGCTGAATGAAGCCATAC
CAAACGACGAGCGTGACACCACGATGCCTGTAGCAATGGCAACAACGTTGCGCAAACTATTAACTGGCGA
ACTACTTACTCTAGCTTCCCGGCAACAATTAATAGACTGGATGGAGGCGGATAAAGTTGCAGGACCACTT
CTGCGCTCGGCCCTTCCGGCTGGCTGGTTTATTGCTGATAAATCTGGAGCCGGTGAGCGTGGGTCTCGCG
GTATCATTGCAGCACTGGGGCCAGATGGTAAGCCCTCCCGTATCGTAGTTATCTACACGACGGGGAGTCA
GGCAACTATGGATGAACGAAATAGACAGATCGCTGAGATAGGTGCCTCACTGATTAAGCATTGGTAACTG
TCAGACCAAGTTTACTCATATATACTTTAGATTGATTTAAAACTTCATTTTTAATTTAAAAGGATCTAGG
TGAAGATCCTTTTTGATAATCTCATGACCAAAATCCCTTAACGTGAGTTTTCGTTCCACTGAGCGTCAGA
CCCCGTAGAAAAGATCAAAGGATCTTCTTGAGATCCTTTTTTTCTGCGCGTAATCTGCTGCTTGCAAACA
AAAAAACCACCGCTACCAGCGGTGGTTTGTTTGCCGGATCAAGAGCTACCAACTCTTTTTCCGAAGGTAA
CTGGCTTCAGCAGAGCGCAGATACCAAATACTGTTCTTCTAGTGTAGCCGTAGTTAGGCCACCACTTCAA
GAACTCTGTAGCACCGCCTACATACCTCGCTCTGCTAATCCTGTTACCAGTGGCTGCTGCCAGTGGCGAT
AAGTCGTGTCTTACCGGGTTGGACTCAAGACGATAGTTACCGGATAAGGCGCAGCGGTCGGGCTGAACGG
GGGGTTCGTGCACACAGCCCAGCTTGGAGCGAACGACCTACACCGAACTGAGATACCTACAGCGTGAGCT
ATGAGAAAGCGCCACGCTTCCCGAAGGGAGAAAGGCGGACAGGTATCCGGTAAGCGGCAGGGTCGGAACA
GGAGAGCGCACGAGGGAGCTTCCAGGGGGAAACGCCTGGTATCTTTATAGTCCTGTCGGGTTTCGCCACC
TCTGACTTGAGCGTCGATTTTTGTGATGCTCGTCAGGGGGGCGGAGCCTATGGAAAAACGCCAGCAACGC
GGCCTTTTTACGGTTCCTGGCCTTTTGCTGGCCTTTTGCTCACATGTTCTTTCCTGCGTTATCCCCTGAT
TCTGTGGATAACCGTATTACCGCCTTTGAGTGAGCTGATACCGCTCGCCGCAGCCGAACGACCGAGCGCA
GCGAGTCAGTGAGCGAGGAAGCGGAAGAGCGCCCAATACGCAAACCGCCTCTCCCCGCGCGTTGGCCGAT
TCATTAATGCAGCTGGCACGACAGGTTTCCCGACTGGAAAGCGGGCAGTGAGCGCAACGCAATTAATGTG
AGTTAGCTCACTCATTAGGCACCCCAGGCTTTACACTTTATGCTTCCGGCTCGTATGTTGTGTGGAATTG
TGAGCGGATAACAATTTCACACAGGAAACAGCTATGACCATGATTACGCCAAGCGCGCAATTAACCCTCA
CTAAAGGGAACAAAAGCTGGAGCTGCAAGCTTAATGTAGTCTTATGCAATACTCTTGTAGTCTTGCAACA
TGGTAACGATGAGTTAGCAACATGCCTTACAAGGAGAGAAAAAGCACCGTGCATGCCGATTGGTGGAAGT
AAGGTGGTACGATCGTGCCTTATTAGGAAGGCAACAGACGGGTCTGACATGGATTGGACGAACCACTGAA
TTGCCGCATTGCAGAGATATTGTATTTAAGTGCCTAGCTCGATACATAAACGGGTCTCTCTGGTTAGACC
AGATCTGAGCCTGGGAGCTCTCTGGCTAACTAGGGAACCCACTGCTTAAGCCTCAATAAAGCTTGCCTTG
AGTGCTTCAAGTAGTGTGTGCCCGTCTGTTGTGTGACTCTGGTAACTAGAGATCCCTCAGACCCTTTTAG
TCAGTGTGGAAAATCTCTAGCAGTGGCGCCCGAACAGGGACTTGAAAGCGAAAGGGAAACCAGAGGAGCT
CTCTCGACGCAGGACTCGGCTTGCTGAAGCGCGCACGGCAAGAGGCGAGGGGCGGCGACTGGTGAGTACG
CCAAAAATTTTGACTAGCGGAGGCTAGAAGGAGAGAGATGGGTGCGAGAGCGTCAGTATTAAGCGGGGGA
GAATTAGATCGCGATGGGAAAAAATTCGGTTAAGGCCAGGGGGAAAGAAAAAATATAAATTAAAACATAT
AGTATGGGCAAGCAGGGAGCTAGAACGATTCGCAGTTAATCCTGGCCTGTTAGAAACATCAGAAGGCTGT
AGACAAATACTGGGACAGCTACAACCATCCCTTCAGACAGGATCAGAAGAACTTAGATCATTATATAATA
CAGTAGCAACCCTCTATTGTGTGCATCAAAGGATAGAGATAAAAGACACCAAGGAAGCTTTAGACAAGAT
AGAGGAAGAGCAAAACAAAAGTAAGACCACCGCACAGCAAGCGGCCGCTGATCTTCAGACCTGGAGGAGG
AGATATGAGGGACAATTGGAGAAGTGAATTATATAAATATAAAGTAGTAAAAATTGAACCATTAGGAGTA
GCACCCACCAAGGCAAAGAGAAGAGTGGTGCAGAGAGAAAAAAGAGCAGTGGGAATAGGAGCTTTGTTCC
TTGGGTTCTTGGGAGCAGCAGGAAGCACTATGGGCGCAGCGTCAATGACGCTGACGGTACAGGCCAGACA
ATTATTGTCTGGTATAGTGCAGCAGCAGAACAATTTGCTGAGGGCTATTGAGGCGCAACAGCATCTGTTG
CAACTCACAGTCTGGGGCATCAAGCAGCTCCAGGCAAGAATCCTGGCTGTGGAAAGATACCTAAAGGATC
AACAGCTCCTGGGGATTTGGGGTTGCTCTGGAAAACTCATTTGCACCACTGCTGTGCCTTGGAATGCTAG
TTGGAGTAATAAATCTCTGGAACAGATTTGGAATCACACGACCTGGATGGAGTGGGACAGAGAAATTAAC
AATTACACAAGCTTAATACACTCCTTAATTGAAGAATCGCAAAACCAGCAAGAAAAGAATGAACAAGAAT
TATTGGAATTAGATAAATGGGCAAGTTTGTGGAATTGGTTTAACATAACAAATTGGCTGTGGTATATAAA
ATTATTCATAATGATAGTAGGAGGCTTGGTAGGTTTAAGAATAGTTTTTGCTGTACTTTCTATAGTGAAT
AGAGTTAGGCAGGGATATTCACCATTATCGTTTCAGACCCACCTCCCAACCCCGAGGGGACCCATGCATT
GCATCTCAATTAGTCAGCAACCAGGTGTGGAAAGTCCCCAGGCTCCCCAGCAGGCAGAAGTATGCAAAGC
ATGCGTCTCAATTAGTCAGCAACCATAGTCCCGCCCCTAACTCCGCCCATCCCGCCCCTAACTCCGCCCA
GTTCCGCCCATTCTCCGCCCCATGGCTGACTAATTTTTTTTATTTATGCAGAGGCCGAGGCCGCCTCGGC
CTCTGAGCTATTCCAGAAGTAGTGAGGAGGCTTTTTTGGAGGCCTAGGCTTTTGCAAAAAGCTTTCTAGA
GGTACCACCGGAGCTTACCATGACCGAGTACAAGCCCACGGTGCGCCTCGCCACCCGCGACGACGTCCCC
AGGGCCGTACGCACCCTCGCCGCCGCGTTCGCCGACTACCCCGCCACGCGCCACACCGTCGATCCGGACC
GCCACATCGAGCGGGTCACCGAGCTGCAAGAACTCTTCCTCACGCGCGTCGGGCTCGACATCGGCAAGGT
GTGGGTCGCGGACGACGGCGCCGCCGTGGCGGTCTGGACCACGCCGGAGAGCGTCGAAGCGGGGGCGGTG
TTCGCCGAGATCGGCCCGCGCATGGCCGAGTTGAGCGGTTCCCGGCTGGCCGCGCAGCAACAGATGGAAG
GCCTCCTGGCGCCGCACCGGCCCAAGGAGCCCGCGTGGTTCCTGGCCACCGTCGGCGTCTCGCCCGACCA
CCAGGGCAAGGGTCTGGGCAGCGCCGTCGTGCTCCCCGGAGTGGAGGCGGCCGAGCGCGCCGGGGTGCCC
GCCTTCCTGGAGACCTCCGCGCCCCGCAACCTCCCCTTCTACGAGCGGCTCGGCTTCACCGTCACCGCCG
ACGTCGAGGTGCCCGAAGGACCGCGCACCTGGTGCATGACCCGCAAGCCCGGTGCCAGTTAACGAATTCT
AGATCTTGAGACAAATGGCAGTATTCATCCACAATTTTAAAAGAAAAGGGGGGATTGGGGGGTACAGTGC
AGGGGAAAGAATAGTAGACATAATAGCAACAGACATACAAACTAAAGAATTACAAAAACAAATTACAAAA
ATTCAAAATTTTCGGGTTTATTACAGGGACAGCAGAGATCCACTTTGGCGCCGGCTCGAGGCCTGCAGGT
GCAAAGATGGATAAAGTTTTAAACAGAGAGGAATCTTTGCAGCTAATGGACCTTCTAGGTCTTGAAAGGA
GTGGGAATT
Features (pLannotate 1.2.2; 34 found; start..end, strand, type, name):
      1..1179    +  promoter       EF-1α promoter: strong constitutive promoter for human elongation factor EF-1α
   1200..1217    +  protein_bind   attB1 (fragment): mutant version of attB; core recombination site for the Gateway® BP reaction BP Clonase™
   1226..3901    +  CDS            ZNF512B: Z512B_HUMAN - Also known as KIAA1196. Experimental evidence at protein level: Swiss-Prot protein existence level 1. May be involved in transcriptional regulation. From Homo sapiens (Human).
   3909..3926    -  protein_bind   attB2 (fragment): mutant version of attB; core recombination site for the Gateway® BP reaction BP Clonase™
   3935..3976    +  CDS            V5 tag: epitope tag from simian virus 5
   3992..4045    +  promoter       U6 promoter (fragment): RNA polymerase III promoter for human U6 snRNA
   4087..4675    +  misc_feature   WPRE: woodchuck hepatitis virus posttranscriptional regulatory element
   4726..4745    +  misc_feature   cPPT/CTS (fragment): central polypurine tract and central termination sequence of HIV-1
   4747..4980    +  LTR            3' LTR (ΔU3): self-inactivating 3' long terminal repeat (LTR) from HIV-1
   5058..5179    +  polyA_signal   SV40 poly(A) signal: SV40 polyadenylation signal
   5219..5354    +  rep_origin     SV40 ori: SV40 origin of replication
   5375..5393    -  promoter       T7 promoter: promoter for bacteriophage T7 RNA polymerase
   5401..5556    +  CDS            lacZα (fragment): LacZα fragment of β-galactosidase; lacZ fragment
   5561..5989    +  rep_origin     f1 ori (sequence partly withheld): f1 bacteriophage origin of replication; arrow indicates direction of (+) strand synthesis
   6042..6146    +  promoter       AmpR promoter: bla
   6147..7007    +  CDS            AmpR: β-lactamase; bla; confers resistance to ampicillin, carbenicillin, and related antibiotics
   7178..7766    +  rep_origin     ori: high-copy-number ColE1/pMB1/pBR322/pUC origin of replication
   7949..8041    +  CDS            lacI (fragment): lac repressor; lacI; The lac repressor binds to the lac operator to inhibit transcription in E. coli. This inhibition can be relieved by adding lactose or isopropyl-β-D-thiogalactopyranoside (IPTG).
   8054..8075    +  protein_bind   CAP binding site: CAP binding activates transcription in the presence of cAMP. E. coli catabolite activator protein
   8090..8120    +  promoter       lac promoter: promoter for the E. coli lac operon
   8124..8146    +  protein_bind   lac operator (fragment): The lac repressor binds to the lac operator to inhibit transcription in E. coli. This inhibition can be relieved by adding lactose or isopropyl-β-D-thiogalactopyranoside (IPTG). lac repressor encoded by lacI
   8189..8207    +  promoter       T3 promoter: promoter for bacteriophage T3 RNA polymerase
   8235..8461    +  promoter       RSV promoter: Rous sarcoma virus enhancer/promoter
   8462..8642    +  LTR            5' LTR (truncated): truncated 5' long terminal repeat (LTR) from HIV-1
   8689..8814    +  misc_feature   HIV-1 Ψ: packaging signal of human immunodeficiency virus type 1
   8798..9161    +  CDS            HIV-1 gag (fragment): gag protein from human immunodeficiency virus 1; gag
   9307..9540    +  misc_feature   RRE: The Rev response element (RRE) of HIV-1 allows for Rev-dependent mRNA export from the nucleus to the cytoplasm.
   9917..9943    +  CDS            Rev (fragment): human immunodeficiency virus 1 (HIV-1) Rev protein; rev; enhances nuclear export of unspliced and incompletely spliced viral mRNAs
   9950..9973    +  promoter       SV40 promoter (fragment): SV40 early promoter
   9974..10045   +  promoter       SV40 promoter (fragment): SV40 enhancer and early promoter
  10069..10204   +  rep_origin     SV40 ori: SV40 origin of replication
  10250..10846   +  CDS            PuroR (fragment): puromycin N-acetyltransferase; pac from Streptomyces; confers resistance to puromycin
  10895..11012   +  misc_feature   cPPT/CTS: central polypurine tract and central termination sequence of HIV-1
  11077..11143   +  CDS            small t antigen (fragment): SV40 (simian virus 40) small t antigen
