[The description below was written by a language model from this plasmid's Addgene catalogue record and pLannotate feature annotations shown in this document.]
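Description:
TFORF3167 is a third-generation-style, self-inactivating lentiviral expression plasmid built on the pLX_TRC317 backbone and belongs to a barcoded library of human transcription factor open reading frames. It is propagated in E. coli through a high-copy ColE1/pUC-type origin with ampicillin selection (AmpR under its own bla promoter). The backbone also carries an f1 origin and remnants of lac and phage-promoter sequences. The depositor notes that the plasmid can recombine, which is a common concern with LTR-containing vectors.

The viral genome is driven in packaging cells by an RSV promoter fused to a truncated HIV-1 5' LTR, followed by the Ψ packaging signal, a partial gag sequence and the RRE for Rev-dependent export. It ends in a ΔU3 3' LTR with a downstream SV40 polyadenylation signal. Within this unit, an SV40 early promoter region drives puromycin N-acetyltransferase for selection of transduced mammalian cells, and a cPPT/CTS element aids nuclear import of the viral DNA. The payload is human ZNF512B, a zinc finger protein with a presumed role in transcriptional regulation. It was inserted by Gateway cloning, so it is flanked by attB1 and attB2 remnants, and it is expressed from the constitutive EF-1α promoter with a C-terminal V5 epitope tag for detection. A WPRE downstream enhances transcript expression.

According to the catalogue entry, each construct in the collection carries a unique 24-bp barcode. The feature table does not annotate this barcode, so its position is not recorded here. The barcode allows the overexpressed factor to be identified in pooled screens, such as those for directed differentiation.
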