Addgene plasmid #144643: TFORF3167
Purpose: Lentiviral vector for overexpressing transcription factor ORFs with unique 24-bp barcodes. Barcodes facilitate identification of transcription factors in pooled screens.
Depositing lab: Feng Zhang. Depositing organization: Broad Institute. Publication: A transcription factor atlas of directed differentiation. Joung J, Ma S, Tay T, Geiger-Schuller KR, Kirchgatterer PC, Verdine VK, Guo B, Arias-Garcia MA, Allen WE, Singh A, Kuksenko O, Abudayyeh OO, Gootenberg JS, Fu Z, Macrae RK, Buenrostro JD, Regev A, Zhang F. Cell. 2023 Jan 5;186(1):209-229.e26. doi: 10.1016/j.cell.2022.11.026. PubMed 36608654.
Backbone
  Vector backbone: pLX_TRC317
  Backbone manufacturer: Broad Institute Genetic Perturbation Platform
  Backbone size w/o insert (bp): 8264
  Vector type: Mammalian Expression, Lentiviral
  Selectable markers: Puromycin
Growth in bacteria
  Bacterial resistance: Ampicillin, 100 μg/mL
  Growth temperature: 37°C
  Growth strain: NEB Stable
  Copy number: High Copy
Gene/Insert
  Gene/Insert name: ZNF512B
  Species: H. sapiens (human)
  Insert size (bp): 2885
  Entrez Gene: ZNF512B (a.k.a. GM632)
  Promoter: EF1a
  Tag / fusion protein: V5 (C terminal on insert)
  Cloning method: Gateway Cloning
  Sequencing primers: 5′ GGGTGGAGACTGAAGTTAGGCCAG; 3′ CACATAGCGTAAAAGGAGCAACATAG
Resource information
  A portion of this plasmid was derived from a plasmid made by: Broad Institute Genetic Perturbation Platform
Terms and licenses: Academic/Nonprofit Terms; Industry Terms: Not Available to Industry
Depositor comments: NM_020713.2 Please test multiple small colonies in case of plasmid recombination. To make this collection available in a timely manner, a portion of this collection was not fully sequenced by Addgene. If an Addgene verified full plasmid sequence is not available, please contact us prior to placing an order to request the full sequence.
How to cite: TFORF3167 was a gift from Feng Zhang (Addgene plasmid # 144643 ; http://n2t.net/addgene:144643 ; RRID:Addgene_144643)
