>Addgene plasmid #144643 | TFORF3167 | depositor partial sequence | sequence record 286044 | Insert
ATCGATTGATCAACAAGTTTGTACAAAAAAGTTGGCACCATGACGGATCCTTTCTGCGTTGGAGGCCGTC
GGCTCCCGGGGTCCAGCAAGAGTGGTCCCGGGAAGGATGGCAGCCGAAAGGAGGTCCGACTTCCAATGCT
GCATGACCCACCGAAGATGGGGATGCCGGTGGTCCGTGGTGGACAGACAGTGCCCGGCCAGGCCCCTCTC
TGCTTTGACCCGGGAAGTCCAGCCAGTGACAAGACAGAAGGGAAGAAAAAGGGGCGGCCAAAAGCCGAGA
ACCAGGCCCTCCGAGACATTCCTCTCTCCCTGATGAACGACTGGAAGGATGAGTTCAAGGCACACTCGAG
GGTGAAGTGTCCAAACTCAGGGTGCTGGCTGGAGTTCCCCAGCATCTACGGGCTCAAGTACCATTACCAG
CGGTGCCAAGGGGGTGCCATCTCAGATCGCCTGGCCTTCCCCTGCCCCTTCTGCGAGGCCGCATTCACCT
CTAAGACCCAGCTGGAGAAACACCGGATCTGGAACCACATGGACCGACCCCTGCCTGCCTCCAAGCCTGG
GCCCATCAGCAGGCCGGTCACCATCAGCCGGCCTGTTGGGGTCAGCAAGCCCATCGGAGTGAGCAAACCT
GTCACTATTGGCAAACCTGTGGGTGTCAGCAAACCCATTGGCATCAGCAAGCCAGTCTCGGTCGGCAGAC
CAATGCCAGTCACCAAGGCCATCCCGGTCACTAGGCCCGTGCCAGTCACCAAACCTGTCACAGTCAGCAG
GCCCATGCCCGTCACCAAGGCCATGCCGGTCACCAAACCCATCACAGTCACCAAGTCTGTGCCGGTCACC
AAACCCGTACCTGTCACCAAACCCATTACGGTCACAAAGCTTGTGACAGTTACGAAACCCGTGCCGGTCA
CCAAGCCAGTGACAGTCAGCAGGCCCATTGTGGTCAGCAAGCCGGTGACAGTCAGCAGGCCCATTGCTAT
CAGCAGACACACACCGCCCTGCAAAATGGTGCTGCTGACCAGGTCGGAGAACAAAGCACCTCGTGCCACA
GGGAGGAACAGTGGTAAGAAAAGGGCTGCGGACAGCCTGGACACCTGCCCAATTCCACCCAAGCAGGCCA
GGCCAGAGAATGGGGAGTACGGCCCCTCCTCCATGGGCCAGAGCTCGGCCTTCCAGCTGAGTGCAGACAC
CAGCAGTGGCTCCTTGTCGCCAGGCAGCAGGCCGTCAGGGGGCATGGAGGCACTGAAGGCTGCAGGCCCT
GCGTCCCCGCCTGAGGAGGACCCGGAGCGCACAAAGCACAGAAGGAAACAGAAAACACCCAAAAAGTTTA
CAGGGGAGCAGCCATCCATCTCAGGGACCTTTGGGCTCAAAGGCCTGGTCAAAGCTGAGGACAAGGCCCG
AGTTCACCGCTCCAAGAAGCAGGAGGGGCCAGGCCCTGAGGACGCCCGGAAGAAGGTGCCAGCTGCCCCA
ATCACTGTCAGCAAGGAGGCACCGGCCCCTGTGGCCCACCCAGCTCCAGGTGGCCCTGAAGAGCAGTGGC
AGAGGGCCATCCATGAGCGCGGGGAAGCCGTCTGCCCCACCTGCAACGTGGTCACCCGGAAGACTCTCGT
GGGGCTCAAGAAGCACATGGAGGTGTGTCAGAAGCTTCAGGATGCACTCAAGTGCCAGCACTGCCGGAAG
CAGTTCAAGTCCAAAGCCGGCCTCAACTACCACACTATGGCCGAGCACAGTGCCAAGCCCTCTGACGCCG
AGGCCTCCGAAGGGGGCGAGCAGGAGGAGCGCGAGAGGCTGCGCAAGGTGCTGAAGCAGATGGGACGGCT
GCGCTGCCCCCAGGAGGGTTGCGGGGCTGCCTTCTCCAGCCTCATGGGCTACCAGTACCACCAGCGGCGC
TGCGGGAAGCCGCCCTGCGAGGTGGACAGCCCCTCCTTCCCCTGCACCCACTGTGGCAAGACGTACCGAT
CCAAGGCTGGCCACGACTACCACGTGCGCTCGGAGCACACGGCCCCCCCCCCTGAGGAGCCCACAGACAA
GTCCCCTGAGGCTGAGGACCCGCTGGGTGTGGAGCGGACCCCAAGCGGGCGTGTCCGCCGCACGTCGGCC
CAGGTGGCGGTGTTCCACCTGCAGGAGATAGCGGAGGACGAGCTGGCCCGCGACTGGACCAAGCGGCGCA
TGAAGGATGACCTTGTGCCCGAGACCGCACGGCTCAACTACACTCGACCAGGGCTCCCCACGCTGAACCC
CCAGCTGCTAGAGGCATGGAAGAATGAAGTGAAGGAGAAAGGCCACGTCAACTGTCCCAACGACTGCTGT
GAAGCCATCTACTCCAGCGTGTCCGGACTCAAGGCTCATCTCGCCAGCTGCAGTAAGGGGGCCCACCTGG
CAGGGAAGTACCGCTGTCTGCTGTGTCCGAAGGAGTTCAGTTCTGAGAGTGGCGTCAAATACCACATCCT
GAAGACCCACGCAGAGAACTGGTTCCGAACATCAGCAGACCCACCTCCCAAACACAGGAGCCAGGACTCA
TTGGTGCCCAAGAAGGAAAAGAAGAAAAATCTGGCAGGTGGAAAGAAGCGGGGCCGAAAGCCCAAGGAGC
GGACCCCAGAGGAGCCTGTGGCCAAGCTGCCCCCGCGCCGGGACGACTGGCCTCCAGGATGCAGAGACAA
GGGGGCCCGGGGCTCCACCGGCCGGAAGGTGGGAGTCAGCAAGGCGCCTGAAAAGTTGCCAACTTTCTTG
TACAAAGTGGTTGATATCGGTAAGCCTATCCCTAACCCTCTCCTCGGTCTCGATTCTACGTAGTAATGAA
CTAGTCCGTAACTTGAAAGTATTTCGATTTCTTGGCTTTATATATCTTGTGGAAAGGACGAATACGGCGT
CCGCCCCGCTACCTT
