>Addgene plasmid #144643 | TFORF3167 | depositor partial sequence | sequence record 286045 | Barcode
ATACGGCGTCCGCCCCGCTACCTT
